>Addgene plasmid #126333 | pGWB14-LYX115 | addgene full sequence | sequence record 247194 | Addgene NGS Result
TCGGTCTTGCCTTGCTCGTCGGTGATGTACTTCACCAGCTCCGCGAAGTCGCTCTTCTTGATGGAGCGCA
TGGGGACGTGCTTGGCAATCACGCGCACCCCCCGGCCGTTTTAGCGGCTAAAAAAGTCATGGCTCTGCCC
TCGGGCGGACCACGCCCATCATGACCTTGCCAAGCTCGTCCTGCTTCTCTTCGATCTTCGCCAGCAGGGC
GAGGATCGTGGCATCACCGAACCGCGCCGTGCGCGGGTCGTCGGTGAGCCAGAGTTTCAGCAGGCCGCCC
AGGCGGCCCAGGTCGCCATTGATGCGGGCCAGCTCGCGGACGTGCTCATAGTCCACGACGCCCGTGATTT
TGTAGCCCTGGCCGACGGCCAGCAGGTAGGCCGACAGGCTCATGCCGGCCGCCGCCGCCTTTTCCTCAAT
CGCTCTTCGTTCGTCTGGAAGGCAGTACACCTTGATAGGTGGGCTGCCCTTCCTGGTTGGCTTGGTTTCA
TCAGCCATCCGCTTGCCCTCATCTGTTACGCCGGCGGTAGCCGGCCAGCCTCGCAGAGCAGGATTCCCGT
TGAGCACCGCCAGGTGCGAATAAGGGACAGTGAAGAAGGAACACCCGCTCGCGGGTGGGCCTACTTCACC
TATCCTGCCCGGCTGACGCCGTTGGATACACCAAGGAAAGTCTACACGAACCCTTTGGCAAAATCCTGTA
TATCGTGCGAAAAAGGATGGATATACCGAAAAAATCGCTATAATGACCCCGAAGCAGGGTTATGCAGCGG
AAAAGCGCCACGCTTCCCGAAGGGAGAAAGGCGGACAGGTATCCGGTAAGCGGCAGGGTCGGAACAGGAG
AGCGCACGAGGGAGCTTCCAGGGGGAAACGCCTGGTATCTTTATAGTCCTGTCGGGTTTCGCCACCTCTG
ACTTGAGCGTCGATTTTTGTGATGCTCGTCAGGGGGGCGGAGCCTATGGAAAAACGCCAGCAACGCGGCC
TTTTTACGGTTCCTGGCCTTTTGCTGGCCTTTTGCTCACATGTTCTTTCCTGCGTTATCCCCTGATTCTG
TGGATAACCGTATTACCGCCTTTGAGTGAGCTGATACCGCTCGCCGCAGCCGAACGACCGAGCGCAGCGA
GTCAGTGAGCGAGGAAGCGGAAGAGCGCCAGAAGGCCGCCAGAGAGGCCGAGCGCGGCCGTGAGGCTTGG
ACGCTAGGGCAGGGCATGAAAAAGCCCGTAGCGGGCTGCTACGGGCGTCTGACGCGGTGGAAAGGGGGAG
GGGATGTTGTCTACATGGCTCTGCTGTAGTGAGTGGGTTGCGCTCCGGCAGCGGTCCTGATCAATCGTCA
CCCTTTCTCGGTCCTTCAACGTTCCTGACAACGAGCCTCCTTTTCGCCAATCCATCGACAATCACCGCGA
GTCCCTGCTCGAACGCTGCGTCCGGACCGGCTTCGTCGAAGGCGTCTATCGCGGCCCGCAACAGCGGCGA
GAGCGGAGCCTGTTCAACGGTGCCGCCGCGCTCGCCGGCATCGCTGTCGCCGGCCTGCTCCTCAAGCACG
GCCCCAACAGTGAAGTAGCTGATTGTCATCAGCGCATTGACGGCGTCCCCGGCCGAAAAACCCGCCTCGC
AGAGGAAGCGAAGCTGCGCGTCGGCCGTTTCCATCTGCGGTGCGCCCGGTCGCGTGCCGGCATGGATGCG
CGCGCCATCGCGGTAGGCGAGCAGCGCCTGCCTGAAGCTGCGGGCATTCCCGATCAGAAATGAGCGCCAG
TCGTCGTCGGCTCTCGGCACCGAATGCGTATGATTCTCCGCCAGCATGGCTTCGGCCAGTGCGTCGAGCA
GCGCCCGCTTGTTCCTGAAGTGCCAGTAAAGCGCCGGCTGCTGAACCCCCAACCGTTCCGCCAGTTTGCG
TGTCGTCAGACCGTCTACGCCGACCTCGTTCAACAGGTCCAGGGCGGCACGGATCACTGTATTCGGCTGC
AACTTTGTCATGCTTGACACTTTATCACTGATAAACATAATATGTCCACCAACTTATCAGTGATAAAGAA
TCCGCGCGTTCAATCGGACCAGCGGAGGCTGGTCCGGAGGCCAGACGTGAAACCCAACATACCCCTGATC
GTAATTCTGAGCACTGTCGCGCTCGACGCTGTCGGCATCGGCCTGATTATGCCGGTGCTGCCGGGCCTCC
TGCGCGATCTGGTTCACTCGAACGACGTCACCGCCCACTATGGCATTCTGCTGGCGCTGTATGCGTTGGT
GCAATTTGCCTGCGCACCTGTGCTGGGCGCGCTGTCGGATCGTTTCGGGCGGCGGCCAATCTTGCTCGTC
TCGCTGGCCGGCGCCAGATCTGGGGAACCCTGTGGTTGGCATGCACATACAAATGGACGAACGGATAAAC
CTTTTCACGCCCTTTTAAATATCCGATTATTCTAATAAACGCTCTTTTCTCTTAGGTTTACCCGCCAATA
TATCCTGTCAAACACTGATAGTTTAAACGTTGCGATTAAGAATTCGAGCTCGGTACCCCCCTACTCCAAA
AATGTCAAAGATACAGTCTCAGAAGACCAAAGGGCTATTGAGACTTTTCAACAAAGGGTAATTTCGGGAA
ACCTCCTCGGATTCCATTGCCCAGCTATCTGTCACTTCATCGAAAGGACAGTAGAAAAGGAAGGTGGCTC
CTACAAATGCCATCATTGCGATAAAGGAAAGGCTATCATTCAAGATGCCTCTGCCGACAGTGGTCCCAAA
GATGGACCCCCACCCACGAGGAGCATCGTGGAAAAAGAAGACGTTCCAACCACGTCTTCAAAGCAAGTGG
ATTGATGTGACATCTCCACTGACGTAAGGGATGACGCACAATCCCACTATCCTTCGCAAGACCCTTCCTC
TATATAAGGAAGTTCATTTCATTTGGAGAGGACAGCCCAAGCTTCGACTCTAGAGGATCCCCTTAAATCG
ATATGGAACGAGCTATACAAGGAAACGACGCTAGGGAACAAGCTAACAGTGAACGTTGGGATGGAGGATC
AGGAGGTACCACTTCTCCCTTCAAACTTCCTGACGAAAGTCCGAGTTGGACTGAGTGGCGGCTACATAAC
GATGAGACGAATTCGAATCAAGATAATCCCCTTGGTTTCAAGGAAAGCTGGGGTTTCGGGAAAGTTGTAT
TTAAGAGATATCTCAGATACGACAGGACGGAAGCTTCACTGCACAGAGTCCTTGGATCTTGGACGGGAGA
TTCGGTTAACTATGCAGCATCTCGATTTTTCGGTTTCGACCAGATCGGATGTACCTATAGTATTCGGTTT
CGAGGAGTTAGTATCACCGTTTCTGGAGGGTCTCGAACTCTTCAGCATCTCTGTGAGATGGCAATTCGGT
CTAAGCAAGAACTGCTACAGCTTGCCCCAATCGAAGTGGAAAGTAATGTATCAAGAGGATGCCCTGAAGG
TACTCAAACCTTCGAAAAAGAAAGCGAGTAAGTCGAGGGCGAGCTCGAATTCGGTACGCTGAAATCACCA
GTCTCTCTCTACAAATCTATCTCTCTCTATTTTCTCCATAAATAATGTGTGAGTAGTTTCCCGATAAGGG
AAATTAGGGTTCTTATAGGGTTTCGCTCATGTGTTGAGCATATAAGAAACCCTTAGTATGTATTTGTATT
TGTAAAATACTTCTATCAATAAAATTTCTAATTCCTAAAACCAAAATCCAGTACTAAAATCCAGATCTCC
CTGCAGGTCCCCAGATTAGCCTTTTCAATTTCAGAAAGAATGCTAACCCACAGATGGTTAGAGAGGCTTA
CGCAGCAGGTCTCATCAAGACGATCTACCCGAGCAATAATCTCCAGGAAATCAAATACCTTCCCAAGAAG
GTTAAAGATGCAGTCAAAAGATTCAGGACTAACTGCATCAAGAACACAGAGAAAGATATATTTCTCAAGA
TCAGAAGTACTATTCCAGTATGGACGATTCAAGGCTTGCTTCACAAACCAAGGCAAGTAATAGAGATTGG
AGTCTCTAAAAAGGTAGTTCCCACTGAATCAAAGGCCATGGAGTCAAAGATTCAAATAGAGGACCTAACA
GAACTCGCCGTAAAGACTGGCGAACAGTTCATACAGAGTCTCTTACGACTCAATGACAAGAAGAAAATCT
TCGTCAACATGGTGGAGCACGACACACTTGTCTACTCCAAAAATATCAAAGATACAGTCTCAGAAGACCA
AAGGGCAATTGAGACTTTTCAACAAAGGGTAATATCCGGAAACCTCCTCGGATTCCATTGCCCAGCTATC
TGTCACTTTATTGTGAAGATAGTGGAAAAGGAAGGTGGCTCCTACAAATGCCATCATTGCGATAAAGGAA
AGGCCATCGTTGAAGATGCCTCTGCCGACAGTGGTCCCAAAGATGGACCCCCACCCACGAGGAGCATCGT
GGAAAAAGAAGACGTTCCAACCACGTCTTCAAAGCAAGTGGATTGATGTGATATCTCCACTGACGTAAGG
GATGACGCACAATCCCACTATCCTTCGCAAGACCCTTCCTCTATATAAGGAAGTTCATTTCATTTGGAGA
GAACACGGGGGACAAGTTTGTACAAAAAAGCAGGCTCCACCACTAGTATGGGGAGGGGTAGGGTTGAGAT
GAAGCGGATCGAGAACAAGATAAGTAGGCAGGTCACTTTCTCAAAGAGAAGGTCAGGTTTGTTGAAGAAG
ACTCACGAGATCTCCATCTTGTGTGATGCTGATGTTGCTTTAATTGTCTTCTCTGCCAAAGGCAAGCTCT
TTGAGTACTCCACTGAATCCAGCATGGAAAGTATCCTCGAAAGATACGAAAGTTACTCATATGCTGAGAG
GAAGTTGAATGCAAATGATTCTGAACCTAAGGAAAACTGGACTATGGAGTACCCAAAGCTCATGTCAAGG
ATTGAACTTCTGCAAAGAAATATAAGGCATTATATGGGAGAGGATCTGGATTCCTTCAATCTGCGAGAGT
TTCATGGTTTAGAGCAACAACTCGATACAGCTTTGAAGCGAATACGAACCAGGAAGAATCAACTGATGCA
TGAGTCAATTTCCCAGCTGAAGAAAAAGGAAAATGAGCTGCAAGAGCAAAACAACTTAATGTCGAAGAAG
CTGAAAGGAACTGAAAAGCAGCAAACTGCACATGCGCAATGGAGGCACCCGAATCCAGGCCAAAGCTCGA
CGCCTTTCATTCCATTACAATCTCCCCCTCATGTCCCTAACCTAACAATTGGAGGTCCTGTTCAATCAAT
TGGATTCACGAGCACGGAAGAAGGGCAAATTCGCCATGGTTCTACTTCCTTGATGCCTCCATGGATGCTT
CATCATCTCCACAACAAAGGACCCGGGGACCCAGCTTTCTTGTACAAAGTGGTTGATAACAGCGGGTTAA
TTAACATCTTTTACCCATACGATGTTCCTGACTATGCGGGCTATCCCTATGACGTCCCGGACTATGCAGG
ATCCTATCCATATGACGTTCCAGATTACGCTGCTCAGTGCAGCGCTTAGAGCTCGAATTTCCCCGATCGT
TCAAACATTTGGCAATAAAGTTTCTTAAGATTGAATCCTGTTGCCGGTCTTGCGATGATTATCATATAAT
TTCTGTTGAATTACGTTAAGCATGTAATAATTAACATGTAATGCATGACGTTATTTATGAGATGGGTTTT
TATGATTAGAGTCCCGCAATTATACATTTAATACGCGATAGAAAACAAAATATAGCGCGCAAACTAGGAT
AAATTATCGCGCGCGGTGTCATCTATGTTACTAGATCGGGAATTAGCTTCATCAACGCAAGACATGCGCA
CGACCGTCTGACAGGAGAGGAATTTCCGACGAGCACAGAAAGGACTTGCTCTTGGACGTAGGCCTATTTC
TCAGGCACATGTATCAAGTGTTCGGACGTGGGTTTTCGATGGTGTATCAGCCGCCGCCAACTGGGAGATG
AGGAGGCTTTCTTGGGGGGCAGTCAGCAGTTCATTTCACAAGACAGAGGAACTTGTAAGGAGATGCACTG
ATTTATCTTGGCGCAAACCAGCAGGACGAATTAGTGGGAATAGCCCGCGAATATCTAAGTTATGCCTGTC
GGCATGAGCAGAAACTTCCAATTCGAAACAGTTTGGAGAGGTTGTTTTTGGGCATACCTTTTGTTAGTCA
GCCTCTCGATTGCTCATCGTCATTACACAGTACCGAAGTTTGATCGATCTAGTAACATAGATGACACCGC
GCGCGATAATTTATCCTAGTTTGCGCGCTATATTTTGTTTTCTATCGCGTATTAAATGTATAATTGCGGG
ACTCTAATCATAAAAACCCATCTCATAAATAACGTCATGCATTACATGTTAATTATTACATGCTTAACGT
AATTCAACAGAAATTATATGATAATCATCGCAAGACCGGCAACAGGATTCAATCTTAAGAAACTTTATTG
CCAAATGTTTGAACGATCTGCTTCGACGCACTCCTTCTTTACTCCACCATCTCGTCCTTATTGAAAACGT
GGGTAGCACCAAAACGAATCAAGTCGCTGGAACTGAAGTTACCAATCACGCTGGATGATTTGCCAGTTGG
ATTAATCTTGCCTTTCCCCGCATGAATAATATTGATGAATGCATGCGTGAGGGGTATTTCGATTTTGGCA
ATAGCTGCAATTGCCGCGACATCCTCCAACGAGCATAATTCTTCAGAAAAATAGCGATGTTCCATGTTGT
CAGGGCATGCATGATGCACGTTATGAGGTGACGGTGCTAGGCAGTATTCCCTCAAAGTTTCATAGTCAGT
ATCATATTCATCATTGCATTCCTGCAAGAGAGAATTGAGACGCAATCCACACGCTGCGGCAACCTTCCGG
CGTTCGTGGTCTATTTGCTCTTGGACGTTGCAAACGTAAGTGTTGGATCCCGGTCGGCATCTACTCTATT
CCTTTGCCCTCGGACGAGTGCTGGGGCGTCGGTTTCCACTATCGGCGAGTACTTCTACACAGCCATCGGT
CCAGACGGCCGCGCTTCTGCGGGCGATTTGTGTACGCCCGACAGTCCCGGCTCCGGATCGGACGATTGCG
TCGCATCGACCCTGCGCCCAAGCTGCATCATCGAAATTGCCGTCAACCAAGCTCTGATAGAGTTGGTCAA
GACCAATGCGGAGCATATACGCCCGGAGCCGCGGCGATCCTGCAAGCTCCGGATGCCTCCGCTCGAAGTA
GCGCGTCTGCTGCTCCATACAAGCCAACCACGGCCTCCAGAAGAAGATGTTGGCGACCTCGTATTGGGAA
TCCCCGAACATCGCCTCGCTCCAGTCAATGACCGCTGTTATGCGGCCATTGTCCGTCAGGACATTGTTGG
AGCCGAAATCCGCGTGCACGAGGTGCCGGACTTCGGGGCAGTCCTCGGCCCAAAGCATCAGCTCATCGAG
AGCCTGCGCGACGGACGCACTGACGGTGTCGTCCATCACAGTTTGCCAGTGATACACATGGGGATCAGCA
ATCGCGCATATGAAATCACGCCATGTAGTGTATTGACCGATTCCTTGCGGTCCGAATGGGCCGAACCCGC
TCGTCTGGCTAAGATCGGCCGCAGCGATCGCATCCATGGCCTCCGCGACCGGCTGCAGAACAGCGGGCAG
TTCGGTTTCAGGCAGGTCTTGCAACGTGACACCCTGTGCACGGCGGGAGATGCAATAGGTCAGGCTCTCG
CTGAATTCCCCAATGTCAAGCACTTCCGGAATCGGGAGCGCGGCCGATGCAAAGTGCCGATAAACATAAC
GATCTTTGTAGAAACCATCGGCGCAGCTATTTACCCGCAGGACATATCCACGCCCTCCTACATCGAAGCT
GAAAGCACGAGATTCTTCGCCCTCCGAGAGCTGCATCAGGTCGGAGACGCTGTCGAACTTTTCGATCAGA
AACTTCTCGACAGACGTCGCGGTGAGTTCAGGCTTTTTCATATCGGGGTCGTCCTCTCCAAATGAAATGA
ACTTCCTTATATAGAGGAAGGGTCTTGCGAAGGATAGTGGGATTGTGCGTCATCCCTTACGTCAGTGGAG
ATATCACATCAATCCACTTGCTTTGAAGACGTGGTTGGAACGTCTTCTTTTTCCACGATGCTCCTCGTGG
GTGGGGGTCCATCTTTGGGACCACTGTCGGCAGAGGCATCTTGAACGATAGCCTTTCCTTTATCGCAATG
ATGGCATTTGTAGGTGCCACCTTCCTTTTCTACTGTCCTTTTGATGAAGTGACAGATAGCTGGGCAATGG
AATCCGAGGAGGTTTCCCGATATTACCCTTTGTTGAAAAGTCTCAATAGCCCTTTGGTCTTCTGAGACTG
TATCTTTGATATTCTTGGAGTAGACGAGAGTGTCGTGCTCCACCATGTTGACGGATCTCTAGGACGCGTC
GACGCGTCGACGCGTCGACGCGTCGACGCGTCCTAGAAGCTAATTCACTGGCCGTCGTTTTACAACGTCG
TGACTGGGAAAACCCTGGCGTTACCCAACTTAATCGCCTTGCAGCACATCCCCCTTTCGCCAGCTGGCGT
AATAGCGAAGAGGCCCGCACCGATCGCCCTTCCCAACAGTTGCGCAGCCTGAATG
[44 nt withheld, positions 8596-8639]
C
[141 nt withheld, positions 8641-8781]
CCTTTGACGTTGGAGTCCACGTTCTTT
[37 nt withheld, positions 8809-8845]
ACCCTATCTCGGGCTATTCTTTTGATTTATAAGGGATTTTGCCGATTTCGGAACCACCATCAAACAGGAT
TTTCGCCTGCTGGGGCAAACCAGCGTGGACCGCTTGCTGCAACTCTCTCAGGGCCAGGCGGTGAAGGGCA
ATCAGCTGTTGCCCGTCTCACTGGTGAAAAGAAAAACCACCCCAGTACATTAAAAACGTCCGCAATGTGT
TATTAAGTTGTCTAAGCGTCAATTTGTTTACACCACAATATATCCTGCCACCAGCCAGCCAACAGCTCCC
CGACCGGCAGCTCGGCACAAAATCACCACTCGATACAGGCAGCCCATCAGTCCGGGACGGCGTCAGCGGG
AGAGCCGTTGTAAGGCGGCAGACTTTGCTCATGTTACCGATGCTATTCGGAAGAACGGCAACTAAGCTGC
CGGGTTTGAAACACGGATGATCTCGCGGAGGGTAGCATGTTGATTGTAACGATGACAGAGCGTTGCTGCC
TGTGATCAAATATCATCTCCCTCGCAGAGATCCGAATTATCAGCCTTCTTATTCATTTCTCGCTTAACCG
TGACAGGCTGTCGATCTTGAGAACTATGCCGACATAATAGGAAATCGCTGGATAAAGCCGCTGAGGAAGC
TGAGTGGCGCTATTTCTTTAGAAGTGAACGTTGACGATATCAACTCCCCTATCCATTGCTCACCGAATGG
TACAGGTCGGGGACCCGAAGTTCCGACTGTCGGCCTGATGCATCCCCGGCTGATCGACCCCAGATCTGGG
GCTGAGAAAGCCCAGTAAGGAAACAACTGTAGGTTCGAGTCGCGAGATCCCCCGGAACCAAAGGAAGTAG
GTTAAACCCGCTCCGATCAGGCCGAGCCACGCCAGGCCGAGAACATTGGTTCCTGTAGGCATCGGGATTG
GCGGATCAAACACTAAAGCTACTGGAACGAGCAGAAGTCCTCCGGCCGCCAGTTGCCAGGCGGTAAAGGT
GAGCAGAGGCACGGGAGGTTGCCACTTGCGGGTCAGCACGGTTCCGAACGCCATGGAAACCGCCCCCGCC
AGGCCCGCTGCGACGCCGACAGGATCTAGCGCTGCGTTTGGTGTCAACACCAACAGCGCCACGCCCGCAG
TTCCGCAAATAGCCCCCAGGACCGCCATCAATCGTATCGGGCTACCTAGCAGAGCGGCAGAGATGAACAC
GACCATCAGCGGCTGCACAGCGCCTACCGTCGCCGCGACCCCGCCCGGCAGGCGGTAGACCGAAATAAAC
AACAAGCTCCAGAATAGCGAAATATTAAGTGCGCCGAGGATGAAGATGCGCATCCACCAGATTCCCGTTG
GAATCTGTCGGACGATCATCACGAGCAATAAACCCGCCGGCAACGCCCGCAGCAGCATACCGGCGACCCC
TCGGCCTCGCTGTTCGGGCTCCACGAAAACGCCGGACAGATGCGCCTTGTGAGCGTCCTTGGGGCCGTCC
TCCTGTTTGAAGACCGACAGCCCAATGATCTCGCCGTCGATGTAGGCGCCGAATGCCACGGCATCTCGCA
ACCGTTCAGCGAACGCCTCCATGGGCTTTTTCTCCTCGTGCTCGTAAACGGACCCGAACATCTCTGGAGC
TTTCTTCAGGGCCGACAATCGGATCTCGCGGAAATCCTGCACGTCGGCCGCTCCAAGCCGTCGAATCTGA
GCCTTAATCACAATTGTCAATTTTAATCCTCTGTTTATCGGCAGTTCGTAGAGCGCGCCGTGCGTCCCGA
GCGATACTGAGCGAAGCAAGTGCGTCGAGCAGTGCCCGCTTGTTCCTGAAATGCCAGTAAAGCGCTGGCT
GCTGAACCCCCAGCCGGAACTGACCCCACAAGGCCCTAGCGTTTGCAATGCACCAGGTCATCATTGACCC
AGGCGTGTTCCACCAGGCCGCTGCCTCGCAACTCTTCGCAGGCTTCGCCGACCTGCTCGCGCCACTTCTT
CACGCGGGTGGAATCCGATCCGCACATGAGGCGGAAGGTTTCCAGCTTGAGCGGGTACGGCTCCCGGTGC
GAGCTGAAATAGTCGAACATCCGTCGGGCCGTCGGCGACAGCTTGCGGTACTTCTCCCATATGAATTTCG
TGTAGTGGTCGCCAGCAAACAGCACGACGATTTCCTCGTCGATCAGGACCTGGCAACGGGACGTTTTCTT
GCCACGGTCCAGGACGCGGAAGCGGTGCAGCAGCGACACCGATTCCAGGTGCCCAACGCGGTCGGACGTG
AAGCCCATCGCCGTCGCCTGTAGGCGCGACAGGCATTCCTCGGCCTTCGTGTAATACCGGCCATTGATCG
ACCAGCCCAGGTCCTGGCAAAGCTCGTAGAACGTGAAGGTGATCGGCTCGCCGATAGGGGTGCGCTTCGC
GTACTCCAACACCTGCTGCCACACCAGTTCGTCATCGTCGGCCCGCAGCTCGACGCCGGTGTAGGTGATC
TTCACGTCCTTGTTGACGTGGAAAATGACCTTGTTTTGCAGCGCCTCGCGCGGGATTTTCTTGTTGCGCG
TGGTGAACAGGGCAGAGCGGGCCGTGTCGTTTGGCATCGCTCGCATCGTGTCCGGCCACGGCGCAATATC
GAACAAGGAAAGCTGCATTTCCTTGATCTGCTGCTTCGTGTGTTTCAGCAACGCGGCCTGCTTGGCCTCG
CTGACCTGTTTTGCCAGGTCCTCGCCGGCGGTTTTTCGCTTCTTGGTCGTCATAGTTCCTCGCGTGTCGA
TGGTCATCGACTTCGCCAAACCTGCCGCCTCCTGTTCGAGACGACGCGAACGCTCCACGGCGGCCGATGG
CGCGGGCAGGGCAGGGGGAGCCAGTTGCACGCTGTCGCGCTCGATCTTGGCCGTAGCTTGCTGGACCATC
GAGCCGACGGACTGGAAGGTTTCGCGGGGCGCACGCATGACGGTGCGGCTTGCGATGGTTTCGGCATCCT
CGGCGGAAAACCCCGCGTCGATCAGTTCTTGCCTGTATGCCTTCCGGTCAAACGTCCGATTCATTCACCC
TCCTTGCGGGATTGCCCCGACTCACGCCGGGGCAATGTGCCCTTATTCCTGATTTGACCCGCCTGGTGCC
TTGGTGTCCAGATAATCCACCTTATCGGCAATGAAGTCGGTCCCGTAGACCGTCTGGCCGTCCTTCTCGT
ACTTGGTATTCCGAATCTTGCCCTGCACGAATACCAGCGACCCCTTGCCCAAATACTTGCCGTGGGCCTC
GGCCTGAGAGCCAAAACACTTGATGCGGAAGAAGTCGGTGCGCTCCTGCTTGTCGCCGGCATCGTTGCGC
CACATCTAGGTACTAAAACAATTCATCCAGTAAAATATAATATTTTATTTTCTCCCAATCAGGCTTGATC
CCCTGTAAGTCAAAAAATAGCTCGACATACTGTTCTTCCCCGATATCCTCCCTGATCGACCGGACGCAGA
AGGCAATGTCATACCACTTGTCCGCCCTGCCGCTTCTCCCAAGATCAATAAAGCCACTTACTTTGCCATC
TTTCACAAAGATGTTGCTGTCTCCCAGGTCGCCGTGGGAAAAGACAAGTTCCTCTTCGGGCTTTTCCGTC
TTTAAAAAATCATACAGCTCGCGCGGATCTTTAAATGGAGTGTCTTCTTCCCAGTTTTCGCAATCCACAT
CGGCCAGATCGTTATTCAGTAAGTAATCCAATTCGGCTAAGCGGCTGTCTAAGCTATTCGTATAGGGACA
ATCCGATATGTCGATGGAGTGAAAGAGCCTGATGCACTCCGCATACAGCTCGATAATCTTTTCAGGGCTT
TGTTCATCTTCATACTCTTCCGAGCAAAGGACGCCATCGGCCTCACTCATGAGCAGATTGCTCCAGCCAT
CATGCCGTTCAAAGTGCAGGACCTTTGGAACAGGCAGCTTTCCTTCCAGCCATAGCATCATGTCCTTTTC
CCGTTCCACATCATAGGTGGTCCCTTTATACCGGCTGTCCGTCATTTTTAAATATAGGTTTTCATTTTCT
CCCACCAGCTTATATACCTTAGCAGGAGACATTCCTTCCGTATCTTTTACGCAGCGGTATTTTTCGATCA
GTTTTTTCAATTCCGGTGATATTCTCATTTTAGCCATTTATTATTTCCTTCCTCTTTTCTACAGTATTTA
AAGATACCCCAAGAAGCTAATTATAACAAGACGAACTCCAATTCACTGTTCCTTGCATTCTAAAACCTTA
AATACCAGAAAACAGCTTTTTCAAAGTTGTTTTCAAAGTTGGCGTATAACATAGTATCGACGGAGCCGAT
TTTGAAACCACAATTATGGGTGATGCTGCCAACTTACTGATTTAGTGTATGATGGTGTTTTTGAGGTGCT
CCAGTGGCTTCTGTTTCTATCAGCTGTCCCTCCTGTTCAGCTACTGACGGGGTGGTGCGTAACGGCAAAA
GCACCGCCGGACATCAGCGCTATCTCTGCTCTCACTGCCGTAAAACATGGCAACTGCAGTTCACTTACAC
CGCTTCTCAACCCGGTACGCACCAGAAAATCATTGATATGGCCATGAATGGCGTTGGATGCCGGGCAACA
GCCCGCATTATGGGCGTTGGCCTCAACACGATTTTACGTCACTTAAAAAACTCAGGCCGCAGTCGGTAAC
CTCGCGCATACAGCCGGGCAGTGACGTCATCGTCTGCGCGGAAATGGACGAACAGTGGGGCTATGTCGGG
GCTAAATCGCGCCAGCGCTGGCTGTTTTACGCGTATGACAGTCTCCGGAAGACGGTTGTTGCGCACGTAT
TCGGTGAACGCACTATGGCGACGCTGGGGCGTCTTATGAGCCTGCTGTCACCCTTTGACGTGGTGATATG
GATGACGGATGGCTGGCCGCTGTATGAATCCCGCCTGAAGGGAAAGCTGCACGTAATCAGCAAGCGATAT
ACGCAGCGAATTGAGCGGCATAACCTGAATCTGAGGCAGCACCTGGCACGGCTGGGACGGAAGTCGCTGT
CGTTCTCAAAATCGGTGGAGCTGCATGACAAAGTCATCGGGCATTATCTGAACATAAAACACTATCAATA
AGTTGGAGTCATTACCCAATTATGATAGAATTTACAAGCTATAAGGTTATTGTCCTGGGTTTCAAGCATT
AGTCCATGCAAGTTTTTATGCTTTGCCCATTCTATAGATATATTGATAAGCGCGCTGCCTATGCCTTGCC
CCCTGAAATCCTTACATACGGCGATATCTTCTATATAAAAGATATATTATCTTATCAGTATTGTCAATAT
ATTCAAGGCAATCTGCCTCCTCATCCTCTTCATCCTCTTCGTCTTGGTAGCTTTTTAAATATGGCGCTTC
ATAGAGTAATTCTGTAAAGGTCCAATTCTCGTTTTCATACCTCGGTATAATCTTACCTATCACCTCAAAT
GGTTCGCTGGGTTTATCGCACCCCCGAACACGAGCACGGCACCCGCGACCACTATGCCAAGAATGCCCAA
GGTAAAAATTGCCGGCCCCGCCATGAAGTCCGTGAATGCCCCGACGGCCGAAGTGAAGGGCAGGCCGCCA
CCCAGGCCGCCGCCCTCACTGCCCGGCACCTGGTCGCTGAATGTCGATGCCAGCACCTGCGGCACGTCAA
TGCTTCCGGGCGTCGCGCTCGGGCTGATCGCCCATCCCGTTACTGCCCCGATCCCGGCAATGGCAAGGAC
TGCCAGCGCTGCCATTTTTGGGGTGAGGCCGTTCGCGGCCGAGGGGCGCAGCCCCTGGGGGGATGGGAGG
CCCGCGTTAGCGGGCCGGGAGGGTTCGAGAAGGGGGGGCACCCCCCTTCGGCGTGCGCGGTCACGCGCAC
AGGGCGCAGCCCTGGTTAAAAACAAGGTTTATAAATATTGGTTTAAAAGCAGGTTAAAAGACAGGTTAGC
GGTGGCCGAAAAACGGGCGGAAACCCTTGCAAATGCTGGATTTTCTGCCTGTGGACAGCCCCTCAAATGT
CAATAGGTGCGCCCCTCATCTGTCAGCACTCTGCCCCTCAAGTGTCAAGGATCGCGCCCCTCATCTGTCA
GTAGTCGCGCCCCTCAAGTGTCAATACCGCAGGGCACTTATCCCCAGGCTTGTCCACATCATCTGTGGGA
AACTCGCGTAAAATCAGGCGTTTTCGCCGATTTGCGAGGCTGGCCAGCTCCACGTCGCCGGCCGAAATCG
AGCCTGCCCCTCATCTGTCAACGCCGCGCCGGGTGAGTCGGCCCCTCAAGTGTCAACGTCCGCCCCTCAT
CTGTCAGTGAGGGCCAAGTTTTCCGCGAGGTATCCACAACGCCGGCGGCCGCGGTGTCTCGCACACGGCT
TCGACGGCGTTTCTGGCGCGTTTGCAGGGCCATAGACGGCCGCCAGCCCAGCGGCGAGGGCAACCAGCCC
GGTGAGCGTCGGAAAGGCGC
Features (pLannotate 1.2.2; 36 found; start..end, strand, type, name):
      3..89      -  CDS            traI (fragment): TRAI6_ECOLX - Experimental evidence at protein level: Swiss-Prot protein existence level 1. The initiation process of transfer DNA synthesis requires the interaction of at least three plasmid-specific components (TraH, I, and J) at the transfer origin resulting in the assembly of a specialised nucleoprotein complex - the relaxosome. Site- and strand-specific cleavage at the transfer origin is dependent on TraI and TraJ. From Escherichia coli.
    127..498     -  CDS            traJ: oriT-recognizing protein; traJ
    531..640     -  oriT           oriT: incP origin of transfer
    772..962     +  rep_origin     ori (fragment): high-copy-number ColE1/pMB1/pBR322/pUC origin of replication
   1321..1971    -  CDS            TetR: tetracycline resistance regulatory protein; tetR
   2077..2326    +  CDS            TcR (fragment): tetracycline efflux protein; tetA; confers resistance to tetracycline
   2436..2460    -  misc_feature   RB T-DNA repeat: right border repeat from nopaline C58 T-DNA
   2490..2508    +  misc_feature   MCS (fragment): pUC18/19 multiple cloning site
   2559..2904    +  promoter       CaMV 35S promoter: strong constitutive promoter from cauliflower mosaic virus
   2856..2902    +  promoter       minimal CaMV 35S promoter: minimal 35S promoter from cauliflower mosaic virus
   2914..2932    -  misc_feature   MCS (fragment): pUC18/19 multiple cloning site
   2943..3458    +  CDS            P19_TBSVC: Experimental evidence at protein level: Swiss-Prot protein existence level 1. Acts as a suppressor of RNA-mediated gene silencing, also known as post-transcriptional gene silencing (PTGS), a mechanism of plant viral defense that limits the accumulation of viral RNAs. Binds to short interfering RNAs (siRNAs) with high affinity. Acts as a molecular caliper to specifically select siRNAs based on the length of the duplex region of the RNA (By similarity). From Tomato bushy stunt virus (strain Cherry) (TBSV).
   3531..3707    +  polyA_signal   CaMV poly(A) signal: cauliflower mosaic virus polyadenylation signal
   4210..4551    +  promoter       CaMV 35S promoter: strong constitutive promoter from cauliflower mosaic virus
   4562..4586    +  protein_bind   attB1: mutant version of attB; recombination site for the Gateway® BP reaction BP Clonase™
   4598..5326    +  CDS            AP1 (fragment): AP1_ARATH - Also known as AGL7. Experimental evidence at protein level: Swiss-Prot protein existence level 1. Transcription factor that promotes early floral meristem identity in synergy with LEAFY. Is required subsequently for the transition of an inflorescence meristem into a floral meristem. Is indispensable for normal development of sepals and petals in flowers. Regulates positively the B class homeotic proteins APETALA3 and PISTILLATA with the cooperation of LEAFY and UFO. Interacts with SEPALLATA3 or AP3/PI heterodimer to form complexes that could be involved in genes regulation during f
   5349..5373    -  protein_bind   attB2: mutant version of attB; recombination site for the Gateway® BP reaction BP Clonase™
   5402..5491    +  CDS            3xHA: three tandem HA epitope tags
   5525..5777    +  terminator     NOS terminator: nopaline synthase terminator and poly(A) signal
   6206..6458    -  terminator     NOS terminator: nopaline synthase terminator and poly(A) signal
   6482..6910    -  CDS            nos (fragment): DHNO_AGRT7 - Protein inferred from homology: Swiss-Prot protein existence level 3. From Agrobacterium tumefaciens (strain T37).
   6926..7951    -  CDS            HygR: aminoglycoside phosphotransferase from E. coli; aph(4)-Ia; confers resistance to hygromycin
   7961..8305    -  promoter       CaMV 35S promoter: strong constitutive promoter from cauliflower mosaic virus
   7962..8008    -  promoter       minimal CaMV 35S promoter: minimal 35S promoter from cauliflower mosaic virus
   8443..8598    +  CDS            lacZα (fragment) (sequence partly withheld): LacZα fragment of β-galactosidase; lacZ fragment
   8596..8896    +  rep_origin     M13 ori (fragment) (sequence partly withheld): M13 bacteriophage origin of replication; arrow indicates direction of (+) strand synthesis
   8897..9027    +  CDS            lacI (fragment): lac repressor; lacI; The lac repressor binds to the lac operator to inhibit transcription in E. coli. This inhibition can be relieved by adding lactose or isopropyl-β-D-thiogalactopyranoside (IPTG).
   9081..9105    -  misc_feature   LB T-DNA repeat: left border repeat from nopaline C58 T-DNA
  10562..10681   -  CDS            tetR (fragment): TETR1_ECOLX - Experimental evidence at protein level: Swiss-Prot protein existence level 1. TetR is the repressor of the tetracycline resistance element; its N-terminal region forms a helix-turn-helix structure and binds DNA. Binding of tetracycline to TetR reduces the repressor affinity for the tetracycline resistance gene (tetA) promoter operator sites. From Escherichia coli.
  10701..11849   -  CDS            trfA: trans-acting replication protein that binds to and activates oriV
  12148..12942   -  CDS            KanR: aminoglycoside phosphotransferase; aphA-3; confers resistance to kanamycin
  13134..13901   +  mobile_element IS1: prokaryotic transposable element IS1
  13910..14059   -  CDS            satA (fragment): STA_BACSU - Also known as yyaR. Experimental evidence at protein level: Swiss-Prot protein existence level 1. Involved in resistance to streptothricin, a broad-spectrum antibiotic produced by streptomycetes. Detoxifies streptothricin via acetylation of the beta amino group of the first beta-lysyl moiety of streptothricin. From Bacillus subtilis (strain 168).
  14058..14252   -  CDS            satA (fragment): STA_BACSU - Also known as yyaR. Experimental evidence at protein level: Swiss-Prot protein existence level 1. Involved in resistance to streptothricin, a broad-spectrum antibiotic produced by streptomycetes. Detoxifies streptothricin via acetylation of the beta amino group of the first beta-lysyl moiety of streptothricin. From Bacillus subtilis (strain 168).
  14255..14530   -  CDS            klaC (fragment): KLAC_ECOLX - Also known as telB. Protein predicted: Swiss-Prot protein existence level 4. Belongs to the kla operon, which is associated with cryptic tellurite resistance, and IncW plasmid fertility inhibition. From Escherichia coli.
  14594..15225   -  rep_origin     oriV: incP origin of replication
