[The description below was written by a language model from this plasmid's Addgene catalogue record and pLannotate feature annotations shown in this document.]
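Description:
pGWB14-LYX115 is a plant binary expression vector built on the pGWB14 backbone, intended for Agrobacterium-mediated transient or stable expression of a Nicotiana benthamiana transcription factor (gene model Niben101Scf06076g00011.1) carrying a C-terminal HA tag. The backbone is a low-copy, broad-host-range IncP-type replicon: the annotated oriV origin together with the trfA replication protein allows maintenance in both E. coli and Agrobacterium. The oriT, traJ and a traI fragment are remnants of the conjugative transfer system. Bacterial selection is by kanamycin (KanR, aphA-3). Partial tetracycline-resistance sequences, an IS1 element and other gene fragments appear to be backbone leftovers.

Three expression units lie between the nopaline-type right and left T-DNA border repeats. In the main cassette, a CaMV 35S promoter drives the insert, which is flanked by attB1 and attB2 Gateway sites (the record lists Gibson assembly as the cloning method) and is followed by a 3xHA tag and the NOS terminator. The automated annotation matches the insert to a fragment of Arabidopsis APETALA1, suggesting it encodes an AP1-like MADS-box factor, although the catalogue entry does not say this. A second 35S-driven cassette, not mentioned in the catalogue fields, encodes the tomato bushy stunt virus P19 silencing suppressor with a CaMV poly(A) signal. P19 is commonly included to boost transient expression in infiltrated leaves. A third, oppositely oriented 35S-HygR cassette with a NOS terminator provides hygromycin selection of stably transformed plants. The HA epitope allows immunodetection or immunoprecipitation of the transcription factor, though the record does not state specific downstream applications.
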