Addgene plasmid #126333: pGWB14-LYX115
Purpose: With a Nicotiana benthamiana transcription factor in PGWB14 backbone, for Agrobacterium mediated transient or stable expression corresponding transcription factor fused with a C-terminal HA tag.
Depositing lab: Silin Zhong. Depositing organization: Chinese University of Hong Kong.
Backbone
  Vector backbone: pGWB14
  Vector type: Plant Expression
  Selectable markers: Hygromycin
Growth in bacteria
  Bacterial resistance: Kanamycin, 50 μg/mL
  Growth temperature: 37°C
  Growth strain: DH5alpha
  Copy number: Low Copy
Gene/Insert
  Gene/Insert name: Niben101Scf06076g00011.1
  Species: Nicotiana benthamiana
  Promoter: CaMV 35S
  Tag / fusion protein: HA (C terminal on insert)
  Cloning method: Gibson Cloning
Terms and licenses: Academic/Nonprofit Terms; Industry Terms: Not Available to Industry
How to cite: pGWB14-LYX115 was a gift from Silin Zhong (Addgene plasmid # 126333 ; http://n2t.net/addgene:126333 ; RRID:Addgene_126333)
