>Addgene plasmid #126333 | pGWB14-LYX115 | depositor partial sequence | sequence record 241607 | Niben101Scf06076g00011.1
ATGGGGAGGGGTAGGGTTGAGATGAAGCGGATCGAGAACAAGATAAGTAGGCAGGTCACTTTCTCAAAGA
GAAGGTCAGGTTTGTTGAAGAAGACTCACGAGATCTCCATCTTGTGTGATGCTGATGTTGCTTTAATTGT
CTTCTCTGCCAAAGGCAAGCTCTTTGAGTACTCCACTGAATCCAGCATGGAAAGTATCCTCGAAAGATAC
GAAAGTTACTCATATGCTGAGAGGAAGTTGAATGCAAATGATTCTGAACCTAAGGAAAACTGGACTATGG
AGTACCCAAAGCTCATGTCAAGGATTGAACTTCTGCAAAGAAATATAAGGCATTATATGGGAGAGGATCT
GGATTCCTTCAATCTGCGAGAGTTTCATGGTTTAGAGCAACAACTCGATACAGCTTTGAAGCGAATACGA
ACCAGGAAGAATCAACTGATGCATGAGTCAATTTCCCAGCTGAAGAAAAAGGAAAATGAGCTGCAAGAGC
AAAACAACTTAATGTCGAAGAAGCTGAAAGGAACTGAAAAGCAGCAAACTGCACATGCGCAATGGAGGCA
CCCGAATCCAGGCCAAAGCTCGACGCCTTTCATTCCATTACAATCTCCCCCTCATGTCCCTAACCTAACA
ATTGGAGGTCCTGTTCAATCAATTGGATTCACGAGCACGGAAGAAGGGCAAATTCGCCATGGTTCTACTT
CCTTGATGCCTCCATGGATGCTTCATCATCTCCACAACAAAGGA
